Addgene plasmid #159066: pMSR:MSMEG_0559:Dendra
Purpose: T7 expression of C-term fluorescent fusion in E. coli
Depositing lab: Keith Derbyshire & Joseph Wade. Depositing organization: Wadsworth Center, New York State Department of Health. Publication: A Mycobacterial Systems Resource for the Research Community. Judd JA, Canestrari J, Clark R, Joseph A, Lapierre P, Lasek-Nesselquist E, Mir M, Palumbo M, Smith C, Stone M, Upadhyay A, Wirth SE, Dedrick RM, Meier CG, Russell DA, Dills A, Dove E, Kester J, Wolf ID, Zhu J, Rubin ER, Fortune S, Hatfull GF, Gray TA, Wade JT, Derbyshire KM. mBio. 2021 Mar 2;12(2). pii: mBio.02401-20. doi: 10.1128/mBio.02401-20. PubMed 33653882.
Backbone
  Vector backbone: pMSR:Dendra
  Vector type: Bacterial Expression ; Integrating Mycobacterial Expression Vector attL5
Growth in bacteria
  Bacterial resistance: Apramycin, 25 μg/mL
  Growth temperature: 37°C
  Growth strain: DH5alpha
  Copy number: High Copy
Gene/Insert
  Gene/Insert name: MSMEG_0559
  Species: M. smegmatis
  Promoter: pmycTetO
  Tag / fusion protein: Gly-Ala Linker/Dendra2/1x Flag Tag (C terminal on insert)
  Cloning method: Ligation Independent Cloning
  Sequencing primers: 5′ TGATAGAGTTTGTCCTCCCTATCAG; 3′ TCCATATGCACCTTGACACG
Terms and licenses: Academic/Nonprofit Terms; Industry Terms: Not Available to Industry
Depositor comments: NCBI reference sequence: CP000480.1. 5' cloning site: Ase1, destroyed during cloning. 3' cloning site: HindIII, not destroyed during cloning
How to cite: pMSR:MSMEG_0559:Dendra was a gift from Keith Derbyshire & Joseph Wade (Addgene plasmid # 159066 ; http://n2t.net/addgene:159066 ; RRID:Addgene_159066)
