[The description below was written by a language model from this plasmid's Addgene catalogue record and pLannotate feature annotations shown in this document.]
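Description:
pMSR:MSMEG_0559:Dendra is a 5,081-nt bacterial expression plasmid that doubles as an integrating mycobacterial vector, built on the pMSR:Dendra backbone as part of a systematic resource of tagged Mycobacterium smegmatis genes. It is maintained in E. coli through a high-copy ColE1/pUC-type origin and selected with apramycin via the aac(3)IV acetyltransferase gene. For mycobacteria it carries the mycobacteriophage L5 integrase gene. The catalogue entry classes the vector as an attL5 integrating type, meaning it inserts site-specifically as a single copy into the host chromosome rather than replicating autonomously. The attachment site itself is not annotated in the feature table.

The insert is the M. smegmatis open reading frame MSMEG_0559, which the annotation identifies as the cold-shock protein gene cspA. It was introduced by ligation-independent cloning and fused at its C terminus through a Gly-Ala linker to Dendra2, a green-to-red photoconvertible fluorescent protein, followed by a single FLAG epitope. The recorded promoter is pmycTetO, a tet-operator-containing mycobacterial promoter. The short "tight TRE" fragments flagged flanking the sequence origin most likely reflect these tet operator sites rather than a mammalian Tet-responsive promoter. A T7 promoter sits immediately upstream of the coding sequence and a partial T7 terminator follows the tag, which allows T7 RNA polymerase-driven expression in E. coli, the stated purpose.

The same plasmid can thus produce the fusion protein in E. coli and, after L5-mediated integration, should allow its localisation to be followed by fluorescence in mycobacteria. The FLAG tag provides a handle for immunodetection or affinity purification.
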