Features (pLannotate 1.2.2; 14 found; start..end, strand, type, name):
     15..32      +  promoter       tight TRE promoter (fragment): Tet-responsive promoter PTight, consisting of seven tet operator sequences followed by the minimal CMV promoter
     46..64      +  promoter       T7 promoter: promoter for bacteriophage T7 RNA polymerase
     80..280     +  CDS            cspA: CSPA_MYCS2 - Experimental evidence at protein level: Swiss-Prot protein existence level 1. From Mycolicibacterium smegmatis (strain ATCC 700084 / mc(2)155) (Mycobacterium smegmatis).
    302..988     +  CDS            Dendra2: Dendra2 is a photoconvertible green fluorescent protein published in 2006, derived from Dendronephthya sp.. It has high acid sensitivity.
   1028..1048    +  CDS            FLAG (fragment): FLAG® epitope tag, followed by an enterokinase cleavage site
   1057..1099    +  terminator     T7 terminator (fragment): transcription terminator for bacteriophage T7 RNA polymerase
   1305..2105    +  CDS            ApmR: aminoglycoside 3-N-acetyltransferase type IV ; aac(3)IV; confers resistance to apramycin (Paget and Davies, 1996)
   2172..2189    -  misc_feature   MCS (fragment): pBluescript multiple cloning site
   2230..2818    +  rep_origin     ori: high-copy-number ColE1/pMB1/pBR322/pUC origin of replication
   2986..3014    +  misc_feature   MCS (fragment): pUC18/19 multiple cloning site
   3574..4686    +  CDS            33: VINT_BPML5 - Also known as int. Protein inferred from homology: Swiss-Prot protein existence level 3. Integrase is necessary for integration of the phage into the host genome by site-specific recombination. From Mycobacterium phage L5 (Mycobacteriophage L5).
   4748..4852    -  CDS            32 (fragment): VG32_BPML5 - Protein predicted: Swiss-Prot protein existence level 4. From Mycobacterium phage L5 (Mycobacteriophage L5).
   4908..5012    +  CDS            Y4104_STRCO (fragment): Protein inferred from homology: Swiss-Prot protein existence level 3. From Streptomyces coelicolor (strain ATCC BAA-471 / A3(2) / M145).
   5070..8       +  promoter       tight TRE promoter (fragment) (across the origin): Tet-responsive promoter PTight, consisting of seven tet operator sequences followed by the minimal CMV promoter
>Addgene plasmid #159066 | pMSR:MSMEG_0559:Dendra | addgene full sequence | sequence record 315607 | Addgene NGS Result
TGATAGAGTTTGTCCTCCCTATCAGTGATAGATAGGCTTAAGGAGTAATACGACTCACTATAGGGAGAAG
GAGGCCATTATGGCACAGGGAACTGTGAAATGGTTCAACGGCGAAAAGGGCTTCGGCTTCATCGCCCCTG
ATGGCGGCGCTCCGGACGTCTTCGTCCACTACTCCGAGATCAGCGGCAGCGGTTTCCGCTCGCTCGAGGA
GAATCAGCGCGTCGAGTTCGAGATCACGCAGGGTGCCAAGGGCCCCCAGGCAGTTGGCGTTACCGCGGTC
AAGCTTGGTGCGGCCGCGGGCAACACGCCTGGCATCAATCTGATCAAGGAGGACATGCGTGTCAAGGTGC
ATATGGAGGGCAACGTGAACGGTCACGCCTTCGTGATCGAGGGGGAGGGTAAGGGTAAGCCTTACGAAGG
GACCCAGACCGCCAACCTCACCGTCAAGGAGGGCGCCCCTCTCCCATTCTCGTACGATATCCTCACTACC
GCGGTGCATTACGGGAACCGCGTGTTCACCAAGTACCCCGAGGATATCCCTGACTACTTCAAGCAGAGCT
TCCCGGAGGGATACTCCTGGGAGCGGACGATGACCTTCGAAGACAAGGGTATCTGTACGATCCGCAGCGA
CATCTCGCTGGAAGGGGACTGTTTCTTCCAGAACGTCCGTTTCAAGGGGACCAACTTTCCGCCGAACGGC
CCGGTCATGCAGAAGAAGACCCTCAAGTGGGAGCCGAGCACGGAGAAGCTGCACGTTCGGGACGGCCTCC
TGGTCGGCAACATCAACATGGCGCTGCTGCTGGAAGGCGGCGGCCACTACCTATGCGACTTCAAGACCAC
GTACAAAGCGAAGAAGGTCGTCCAGCTGCCCGACGCGCACTTCGTGGACCACCGCATCGAAATCCTGGGG
AACGATTCGGACTACAACAAGGTCAAGTTGTACGAGCACGCTGTGGCACGCTATAGCCCGCTCCCGTCGC
AGGTCTGGTTCGAAGGCGGCGGCGGGGAGAACCTGTATTTCCAGGACTACAAGGACGACGACGACAAGTG
ATTTAAATAACCCCTTGGGGCCTCTAAACGGGTCTTGAGGGGTTTTTTGTTAACTAGCGTACGATCGAAT
TCCTGCAGCTCACGGTAACTGATGCCGTATTTGCAGTACCAGCGTACGGCCCACAGAATGATGTCACGCT
GAAAATGCCGGCCTTTGAATGGGTTCATGTGCAGCTCCATCAGCAAAAGGGGATGATAAGTTTATCACCA
CCGACTATTTGCAACAGTGCCGTTGATCGTGCTATGATCGACTGATGTCATCAGCGGTGGAGTGCAATGT
CGTGCAATACGAATGGCGAAAAGCCGAGCTCATCGGTCAGCTTCTCAACCTTGGGGTTACCCCCGGCGGT
GTGCTGCTGGTCCACAGCTCCTTCCGTAGCGTCCGGCCCCTCGAAGATGGGCCACTTGGACTGATCGAGG
CCCTGCGTGCTACGCTGGGTCCGGGAGGGACGCTCGTCATGCCCTCGTGGTCAGGTCTGGACGACGAGCC
GTTCGATCCTGCCACGTCGCCCGTTACACCGGACCTTGGAGTTGTCTCTGACACATTCTGGCGCCTGCCA
AATGTAAAGCGCAGCGCCCATCCATTTGCCTTTGCGGCAGCGGGGCCACAGGCAGAGCAGATCATCTCTG
ATCCATTGCCCCTGCCACCTTACTCGCCTGCAAGCCCGGTCGCCCGTGTCCATGAACTCGATGGGCAGGT
ACTTCTCCTCGGCGTGGGACACGATGCCAACACGACGCTGCATCTTGCCGAGTTGATGGCAAAGGTTCCC
TATGGGGTGCCGAGACACTGCACCATTCTTCAGGATGGCAAGTTGGTACGCGTCGATTATCTCGAGAATG
ACCACTGCTGTGAGCGCTTTGCCTTGGCGGACAGGTGGCTCAAGGAGAAGAGCCTTCAGAAGGAAGGTCC
AGTCGGTCATGCCTTTGCTCGGTTGATCCGCTCCCGCGACATTGTGGCGACAGCCCTGGGTCAACTGGGC
CGAGATCCGTTGATCTTCCTGCATCCGCCAGAGGCGGGATGCGAAGAATGCGATGCCGCTCGCCAGTCGA
TTGGCTGAGCTCATGAGCGGAGAACGAGATGACGTTGGAGGGGCAAGGTCGCGCTGATTGCTGGGGCAAC
ACGGGGGATCCACTAGTTCCATGAGCGTCAGACCCCGTAGAAAAGATCAAAGGATCTTCTTGAGATCCTT
TTTTTCTGCGCGTAATCTGCTGCTTGCAAACAAAAAAACCACCGCTACCAGCGGTGGTTTGTTTGCCGGA
TCAAGAGCTACCAACTCTTTTTCCGAAGGTAACTGGCTTCAGCAGAGCGCAGATACCAAATACTGTCCTT
CTAGTGTAGCCGTAGTTAGGCCACCACTTCAAGAACTCTGTAGCACCGCCTACATACCTCGCTCTGCTAA
TCCTGTTACCAGTGGCTGCTGCCAGTGGCGATAAGTCGTGTCTTACCGGGTTGGACTCAAGACGATAGTT
ACCGGATAAGGCGCAGCGGTCGGGCTGAACGGGGGGTTCGTGCACACAGCCCAGCTTGGAGCGAACGACC
TACACCGAACTGAGATACCTACAGCGTGAGCTATGAGAAAGCGCCACGCTTCCCGAGGGGAGAAAGGCGG
ACAGGTATCCGGTAAGCGGCAGGGTCGGAACAGGAGAGCGCACGAGGGAGCTTCCAGGGGGAAACGCCTG
GTATCTTTATAGTCCTGTCGGGTTTCGCCACCTCTGACTTGAGCGTCGATTTTTGTGATGCTCGTCAGGG
GGGCGGAGCCTATGGAAAAACGCCAGCAACGCGGCCTTTTTACGGTTCCTGGCCTTTTGCTGGCCTTTTG
CTCACATGTTCTTTCCTGCGTTATCCCCTGATTCTGTGGATAACCGTATTACCGCCTTTGAGTGAGCTGA
TACCGCTCGCCGCAGCCGAACGACCGAGCGCAACGCGTGCGGCCGCGGTACCCGGGGATCCTCTAGAGTC
GACCACCAAGGGCACCATCTCTGCTTGGGCCACCCCGTTGGCCGCAGCCAGCTCGCTGAGAGCCGTGAAC
GACAGGGCGAACGCCAGCCCGCCGACGGCGAGGGTTCCGACCGCTGCAACTCCCGGTGCAACCTTGTCCC
GGTCTATTCTCTTCACTGCACCAGCTCCAATCTGGTGTGAATGCCCCTCGTCTGTTCGCGCAGGCGGGGG
GCTCTATTCGTTTGTCAGCATCGAAAGTAGCCAGATCAGGGATGCGTTGCAACCGCGTATGCCCAGGTCA
GAAGAGTCGCACAAGAGTTGCAGACCCCTGGAAAGAAAAATGGCCAGAGGGCGAAAACACCCTCTGACCA
GCGGAGCGGGCGACGGGAATCGAACCCGCGTAGCTAGTTTGGAAGAATGGGTGTCTGCCGACCACATATG
GGCCGGTCAAGATAGGTTTTTACCCCCTCTCGGCTGCATCCTCTAAGTGGAAAGAAATTGCAGGTCGTAG
AAGCGCGTTGAAGCCTGAGAGTTGCACAGGAGTTGCAACCCGGTAGCCTTGTTCACGACGAGAGGAGACC
TAGTTGGCACGTCGCGGATGGGGATCGCTGAAGACTCAGCGCAGCGGGAGGATCCAAGCCTCATACGTCA
ACCCGCAGGACGGTGTGAGGTACTACGCGCTGCAGACCTACGACAACAAGATGGACGCCGAAGCCTGGCT
CGCGGGCGAGAAGCGGCTCATCGAGATGGAGACCTGGACCCCTCCACAGGACCGGGCGAAGAAGGCAGCC
GCCAGCGCCATCACGCTGGAGGAGTACACCCGGAAGTGGCTCGTGGAGCGCGACCTCGCAGACGGCACCA
GGGATCTGTACAGCGGGCACGCGGAGCGCCGCATCTACCCGGTGCTAGGTGAAGTGGCGGTCACAGAGAT
GACGCCAGCTCTGGTGCGTGCGTGGTGGGCCGGGATGGGTAGGAAGCACCCGACTGCCCGCCGGCATGCC
TACAACGTCCTCCGGGCGGTGATGAACACAGCGGTCGAGGACAAGCTGATCGCAGAGAACCCGTGCCGGA
TCGAGCAGAAGGCAGCCGATGAGCGCGACGTAGAGGCGCTGACGCCTGAGGAGCTGGACATCGTCGCCGC
TGAGATCTTCGAGCACTACCGGATCGCGGCATACATCCTGGCGTGGACGAGCCTCCGGTTCGGAGAGCTG
ATCGAGCTTCGCCGCAAGGACATCGTGGACGACGGCATGACGATGAAGCTCCGGGTGCGCCGTGGCGCTT
CCCGCGTGGGGAACAAGATCGTCGTTGGCAACGCCAAGACCGTCCGGTCGAAGCGTCCTGTGACGGTTCC
GCCTCACGTCGCGGAGATGATCCGAGCGCACATGAAGGACCGTACGAAGATGAACAAGGGCCCCGAGGCA
TTCCTGGTGACCACGACGCAGGGCAACCGGCTGTCGAAGTCCGCGTTCACCAAGTCGCTGAAGCGTGGCT
ACGCCAAGATCGGTCGGCCGGAACTCCGCATCCACGACCTCCGCGCTGTCGGCGCTACGTTCGCCGCTCA
GGCAGGTGCGACGACCAAGGAGCTGATGGCCCGTCTCGGTCACACGACTCCTAGGATGGCGATGAAGTAC
CAGATGGCGTCTGAGGCCCGCGACGAGGCTATCGCTGAGGCGATGTCCAAGCTGGCCAAGACCTCCTGAA
ACGCAAAAAGCCCCCCTCCCAAGGACACTGAGTCCTAAAGAGGGGGGTTTCTTGTCAGTACGCGAAGAAC
CACGCCTGGCCGCGAGCGCCAGCACCGCCGCTCTGTGCGGAGACCTGGGCACCAGCCCCGCCGCCGCCAG
GAGCATTGCCGTTCCCGCCAGAAATCTAGACGGTGACCACAACGCGCCCGCTTTGATCGGGGACGTCGAA
ATATTGGATCGTCGGCACCGTCACGGCCGTGGGAGGCGGCACGATCCGCGACGTGATGATCGGCCGCATC
CCCACGGTGCTGCGCAGTGAGCTCTACGCCATCCCGGCGTTGATCTGTGCGTTCGCACGCACAGGCCCGG
TGTGAGAAGGGTCTCTGACGAGCGGGAGAACTCCCTATCAG
