>Addgene plasmid #159066 | pMSR:MSMEG_0559:Dendra | depositor partial sequence | sequence record 307008 | insert sequence
ATGGCACAGGGAACTGTGAAATGGTTCAACGGCGAAAAGGGCTTCGGCTTCATCGCCCCTGATGGCGGCG
CTCCGGACGTCTTCGTCCACTACTCCGAGATCAGCGGCAGCGGTTTCCGCTCGCTCGAGGAGAATCAGCG
CGTCGAGTTCGAGATCACGCAGGGTGCCAAGGGCCCCCAGGCAGTTGGCGTTACCGCGGTC
